>Addgene plasmid #23555 | pDONR223-MAP2K2 | depositor partial sequence | sequence record 10770 | Author sequence
[1200 nt withheld, positions 1-1200]
TGA
