>Addgene plasmid #23555 | pDONR223-MAP2K2 | addgene partial sequence | sequence record 29439 | 23555 with M13pUC-fwd
TAATGATTTTATTTTGACTGATAGTGACCTGTTCGTTGCAACAAATTGATGAGCAATGCTTTTTTATAAT
GCCAACTTTGTACAAAAAAGTTGGC
[511 nt withheld, positions 96-606]
