[The description below was written by a language model from this plasmid's Addgene catalogue record.]
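Description:
pDONR223-MAP2K2 is a Gateway entry clone built on the Invitrogen pDONR223 donor backbone (about 5 kb without insert) and carrying the human MAP2K2 open reading frame, which encodes mitogen-activated protein kinase kinase 2 (MEK2), a dual-specificity kinase in the RAF–MEK–ERK signalling cascade. The insert is about 1.2 kb and was introduced by Gateway recombination. The plasmid is maintained at high copy in standard E. coli cloning strains under spectinomycin selection. The record does not list the origin of replication or the specific recombination sites. As a product of Gateway cloning into a donor vector, the ORF would normally be flanked by attL sites that allow LR transfer into destination vectors. M13 forward and reverse primer sites on either side of the insert are used for sequence verification.

The ORF has no stop codon. This allows it to be recombined in frame into a destination vector that supplies a C-terminal epitope tag and the terminating codon. The record gives no promoter for expression in mammalian cells, and the depositors state that the plasmid should not be transfected directly. It serves purely as a shuttle and storage clone. For expression in mammalian cells, the depositors point to a companion set of four lentiviral Gateway destination vectors (pLX301 to pLX304), which are obtained separately. The clone belongs to a kit of kinase ORFs and is associated with a study of how MAP kinase pathway reactivation confers resistance to RAF inhibition. This suits it to gain-of-function expression screens and to follow-up studies of MEK2 once it has been moved into a suitable expression vector.
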