Addgene plasmid #23555: pDONR223-MAP2K2
Depositing lab: William Hahn & David Root. Depositing organization: Dana-Farber Cancer Institute. Publication: COT drives resistance to RAF inhibition through MAP kinase pathway reactivation. Johannessen CM, Boehm JS, Kim SY, Thomas SR, Wardwell L, Johnson LA, Emery CM, Stransky N, Cogdill AP, Barretina J, Caponigro G, Hieronymus H, Murray RR, Salehi-Ashtiani K, Hill DE, Vidal M, Zhao JJ, Yang X, Alkan O, Kim S, Harris JL, Wilson CJ, Myer VE, Finan PM, Root DE, Roberts TM, Golub T, Flaherty KT, Dummer R, Weber BL, Sellers WR, Schlegel R, Wargo JA, Hahn WC, Garraway LA. Nature. 2010 Dec 16;468(7326):968-72. doi: 10.1038/nature09627 PubMed 21107320.
Backbone
  Vector backbone: pDONR223
  Backbone manufacturer: Invitrogen
  Backbone size w/o insert (bp): 5005
  Vector type: Gateway Donor vector
Growth in bacteria
  Bacterial resistance: Spectinomycin, 50 μg/mL
  Growth temperature: 37°C
  Growth strain: DH5alpha
  Copy number: High Copy
Gene/Insert
  Gene/Insert name: MAP2K2 (alt name: mitogen-activated protein kinase kinase 2)
  Species: H. sapiens (human)
  Insert size (bp): 1203
  Entrez Gene: MAP2K2 (a.k.a. CFC4, MAPKK2, MEK2, MKK2, PRKMK2)
  Cloning method: Gateway Cloning
  Sequencing primers: 5′ M13pUC-fwd; 3′ M13rev
Terms and licenses: Academic/Nonprofit Terms; Industry Terms: Not Available to Industry
Depositor comments: The ORF has no Stop codon. This design enables easy recombination into a destination vector to add an epitope tag of choice and Stop codon to the ORF. Do NOT use this plasmid directly for transfections. A set of 4 custom lentiviral vectors is available ( pLX301 (http://www.addgene.org/25895/) , pLX302 (http://www.addgene.org/25896/) , pLX303 (http://www.addgene.org/25897/) , pLX304 (http://www.addgene.org/25890/) ) to be used to express these ORFs in mammalian cells. These plasmids are not included in the kit and must be ordered separately.
How to cite: pDONR223-MAP2K2 was a gift from William Hahn & David Root (Addgene plasmid # 23555 ; http://n2t.net/addgene:23555 ; RRID:Addgene_23555)
